Addgene plasmid #87951: pAAV-EF1a-FLuc-WPRE-HGHpA
Purpose: Recombinant single-stranded AAV transfer vector expressing Firefly Luciferase under the EF1a promoter
Depositing lab: Mark Kay. Depositing organization: Stanford University. Publication: Bioengineered AAV Capsids with Combined High Human Liver Transduction In Vivo and Unique Humoral Seroreactivity. Paulk NK, Pekrun K, Zhu E, Nygaard S, Li B, Xu J, Chu K, Leborgne C, Dane AP, Haft A, Zhang Y, Zhang F, Morton C, Valentine MB, Davidoff AM, Nathwani AC, Mingozzi F, Grompe M, Alexander IE, Lisowski L, Kay MA. Mol Ther. 2017 Sep 25. pii: S1525-0016(17)30437-9. doi: 10.1016/j.ymthe.2017.09.021. PubMed 29055620.
Backbone
  Vector backbone: pAAV with AAV2 ITRs
  Total vector size (bp): 6983
  Vector type: AAV
Growth in bacteria
  Bacterial resistance: Ampicillin, 100 μg/mL
  Growth temperature: 37°C
  Growth strain: NEB Stable
  Growth instructions: Need to check ITR presence and orientation every time you amplify to ensure the ITRs haven't recombined. Perform a restriction digest with XmaI (only cuts in the ITRs, should produce two bands of approximate sizes 2.7kb and 4.2kb)
  Copy number: High Copy
Gene/Insert
  Gene/Insert name: Firefly Luciferase (alt name: FLuc)
  Species: Photinus pyralis
  Insert size (bp): 1653
  Promoter: EF1a
  Cloning method: Restriction Enzyme; 5′ cloning site KpnI, NcoI, MreI (unknown if destroyed); 3′ cloning site EcoRI, EcoRV (unknown if destroyed)
  Sequencing primers: 5′ GGGTTTTATGCGATGGAGTTTC; 3′ AGGTGCCTAAAGGACTGACC
Terms and licenses: Academic/Nonprofit Terms; Industry Terms: Not Available to Industry
How to cite: pAAV-EF1a-FLuc-WPRE-HGHpA was a gift from Mark Kay (Addgene plasmid # 87951 ; http://n2t.net/addgene:87951 ; RRID:Addgene_87951)
