[The description below was written by a language model from this plasmid's Addgene catalogue record and pLannotate feature annotations shown in this document.]
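Description:
pAAV-EF1a-FLuc-WPRE-HGHpA is a single-stranded recombinant AAV transfer vector of about 7 kb, built on a pAAV backbone carrying AAV2 inverted terminal repeats. It is propagated in E. coli as a high-copy plasmid through a ColE1/pUC-type origin and selected with ampicillin via the β-lactamase gene and its native promoter. An f1 phage origin is also present in the backbone. The annotation also picks up short fragments of bom, rop and SV40 small t antigen, which appear to be cloning remnants rather than functional parts.

The payload is a single expression cassette placed between the ITRs. The strong constitutive human EF-1α promoter drives firefly luciferase (Photinus pyralis, 1653 bp; annotated as the synthetic luc2 version). This is followed by a short polylinker remnant, then a WPRE that enhances transcript stability and expression, and a human growth hormone polyadenylation signal. The ITRs are the only cis elements needed for replication and packaging of the intervening DNA into AAV capsids when rep, cap and helper functions are supplied in trans.

In the feature table the downstream ITR is called at full length, while the upstream ITR appears only as two short fragments. This could reflect the difficulty of sequencing and annotating these GC-rich hairpins, or partial loss of the repeat. The record itself warns that the ITRs can recombine during propagation and should be verified, and it lists a recombination-deficient growth strain.

The construct serves as a bioluminescent reporter genome for measuring AAV transduction. The associated publication concerns bioengineered capsids evaluated for human liver transduction in vivo.
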