Features (pLannotate 1.2.2; 16 found; start..end, strand, type, name):
     37..64      +  repeat_region  AAV2 ITR (fragment): inverted terminal repeat of adeno-associated virus serotype 2 inverted
     93..120     +  repeat_region  AAV2 ITR (fragment): inverted terminal repeat of adeno-associated virus serotype 2 inverted
    183..249     +  CDS            small t antigen (fragment): SV40 (simian virus 40) small t antigen
    256..1434    +  promoter       EF-1α promoter: strong constitutive promoter for human elongation factor EF-1α
   1447..3099    +  CDS            luciferase: firefly luciferase synthetic luc2 version of the luciferase gene
   3100..3124    +  misc_feature   MCS (fragment): pBluescript multiple cloning site
   3124..3712    +  misc_feature   WPRE: woodchuck hepatitis virus posttranscriptional regulatory element
   3744..4220    +  polyA_signal   hGH poly(A) signal: human growth hormone polyadenylation signal
   4260..4400    +  repeat_region  AAV2 ITR: inverted terminal repeat of adeno-associated virus serotype 2 inverted
   4405..4456    -  misc_feature   bom (fragment): basis of mobility region from pBR322
   4475..4930    +  rep_origin     f1 ori (sequence partly withheld): f1 bacteriophage origin of replication; arrow indicates direction of (+) strand synthesis
   4931..4980    -  misc_feature   bom (fragment): basis of mobility region from pBR322
   5082..5117    -  CDS            rop (fragment): Rop protein, which maintains plasmids at low copy number; rop
   5212..5316    +  promoter       AmpR promoter: bla
   5317..6177    +  CDS            AmpR: β-lactamase; bla; confers resistance to ampicillin, carbenicillin, and related antibiotics
   6348..6936    +  rep_origin     ori: high-copy-number ColE1/pMB1/pBR322/pUC origin of replication
>Addgene plasmid #87951 | pAAV-EF1a-FLuc-WPRE-HGHpA | addgene full sequence | sequence record 174972 | Addgene NGS Result
TTTTGCTGGCCTTTTGCTCACATGTCCTGCAGGCAGCTGCGCGCTCGCTCGCTCACTGAGGCCGCCCGGG
CGTCGGGCGACCTTTGGTCGCCCGGCCTCAGTGAGCGAGCGAGCGCGCAGAGAGGGAGTGGCCAACTCCA
TCACTAGGGGTTCCTGCGGCCGCACGCGTAAGCTTTGCAAAGATGGATAAAGTTTTAAACAGAGAGGAAT
CTTTGCAGCTAATGGACCTTCTAGGTCTTGAAAGGAGTGGGAATTGGCTCCGGTGCCCGTCAGTGGGCAG
AGCGCACATCGCCCACAGTCCCCGAGAAGTTGGGGGGAGGGGTCGGCAATTGAACCGGTGCCTAGAGAAG
GTGGCGCGGGGTAAACTGGGAAAGTGATGTCGTGTACTGGCTCCGCCTTTTTCCCGAGGGTGGGGGAGAA
CCGTATATAAGTGCAGTAGTCGCCGTGAACGTTCTTTTTCGCAACGGGTTTGCCGCCAGAACACAGGTAA
GTGCCGTGTGTGGTTCCCGCGGGCCTGGCCTCTTTACGGGTTATGGCCCTTGCGTGCCTTGAATTACTTC
CACCTGGCTGCAGTACGTGATTCTTGATCCCGAGCTTCGGGTTGGAAGTGGGTGGGAGAGTTCGAGGCCT
TGCGCTTAAGGAGCCCCTTCGCCTCGTGCTTGAGTTGAGGCCTGGCCTGGGCGCTGGGGCCGCCGCGTGC
GAATCTGGTGGCACCTTCGCGCCTGTCTCGCTGCTTTCGATAAGTCTCTAGCCATTTAAAATTTTTGATG
ACCTGCTGCGACGCTTTTTTTCTGGCAAGATAGTCTTGTAAATGCGGGCCAAGATCTGCACACTGGTATT
TCGGTTTTTGGGGCCGCGGGCGGCGACGGGGCCCGTGCGTCCCAGCGCACATGTTCGGCGAGGCGGGGCC
TGCGAGCGCGGCCACCGAGAATCGGACGGGGGTAGTCTCAAGCTGGCCGGCCTGCTCTGGTGCCTGGCCT
CGCGCCGCCGTGTATCGCCCCGCCCTGGGCGGCAAGGCTGGCCCGGTCGGCACCAGTTGCGTGAGCGGAA
AGATGGCCGCTTCCCGGCCCTGCTGCAGGGAGCTCAAAATGGAGGACGCGGCGCTCGGGAGAGCGGGCGG
GTGAGTCACCCACACAAAGGAAAAGGGCCTTTCCGTCCTCAGCCGTCGCTTCATGTGACTCCACGGAGTA
CCGGGCGCCGTCCAGGCACCTCGATTAGTTCTCGAGCTTTTGGAGTACGTCGTCTTTAGGTTGGGGGGAG
GGGTTTTATGCGATGGAGTTTCCCCACACTGAGTGGGTGGAGACTGAAGTTAGGCCAGCTTGGCACTTGA
TGTAATTCTCCTTGGAATTTGCCCTTTTTGAGTTTGGATCTTGGTTCATTCTCAAGCCTCAGACAGTGGT
TCAAAGTTTTTTTCTTCCATTTCAGGTGTCGTGAGGTACCGCCACCATGGAAGATGCCAAAAACATTAGG
AAGGGCCCAGCGCCATTCTACCCACTCGAAGACGGGACCGCCGGCGAGCAGCTGCACAAAGCCATGAAGC
GCTACGCCCTGGTGCCCGGCACCATCGCCTTTACCGACGCACATATCGAGGTGGACATTACCTACGCCGA
GTACTTCGAGATGAGCGTTCGGCTGGCAGAAGCTATGAAGCGCTATGGGCTGAATACAAACCATCGGATC
GTGGTGTGCAGCGAGAATAGCTTGCAGTTCTTCATGCCCGTGTTGGGTGCCCTGTTCATCGGTGTGGCTG
TGGCCCCAGCTAACGACATCTACAACGAGCGCGAGCTGCTGAACAGCATGGGCATCAGCCAGCCCACCGT
CGTATTCGTGAGCAAGAAAGGGCTGCAAAAGATCCTCAACGTGCAAAAGAAGCTACCGATCATACAAAAG
ATCATCATCATGGATAGCAAGACCGACTACCAGGGCTTCCAAAGCATGTACACCTTCGTGACTTCCCATT
TGCCACCCGGCTTCAACGAGTACGACTTCGTGCCCGAGAGCTTCGACCGGGACAAAACCATCGCCCTGAT
CATGAACAGTAGTGGCAGTACCGGATTGCCCAAGGGCGTAGCCCTACCGCACCGCACCGCTTGTGTCCGA
TTCAGTCATGCCCGCGACCCCATCTTCGGCAACCAGATCATCCCCGACACCGCTATCCTCAGCGTGGTGC
CATTTCACCACGGCTTCGGCATGTTCACCACGCTGGGCTACTTGATCTGCGGCTTTCGGGTCGTGCTCAT
GTACCGCTTCGAGGAGGAGCTATTCTTGCGCAGCTTGCAAGACTATAAGATTCAATCTGCCCTGCTGGTG
CCCACACTATTTAGCTTCTTCGCTAAGAGCACTCTCATCGACAAGTACGACCTAAGCAACTTGCACGAGA
TCGCCAGCGGCGGGGCGCCGCTCAGCAAGGAGGTAGGTGAGGCCGTGGCCAAACGCTTCCACCTACCAGG
CATCCGCCAGGGCTACGGCCTGACAGAAACAACCAGCGCCATTCTGATCACCCCCGAAGGGGACGACAAG
CCTGGCGCAGTAGGCAAGGTGGTGCCCTTCTTCGAGGCTAAGGTGGTGGACTTGGACACCGGTGAGACAC
TGGGTGTGAACCAGCGCGGCGAGCTGTGCGTCCGTGGCCCCATGATCATGAGCGGCTACGTTAACAACCC
CGAGGCTACAAACGCTCTCATCGACAAGGACGGCTGGCTGCACAGCGGCGACATCGCCTACTGGGACGAG
GACGAGCACTTCTTCATCGTGGACCGGCTGAAGAGCCTGATCAAATACAAGGGCTACCAGGTAGCCCCAG
CCGAACTGGAGAGCATCCTGCTGCAACACCCCAACATCTTCGACGCCGGGGTCGCCGGCCTGCCCGACGA
CGATGCCGGCGAGCTGCCCGCCGCAGTCGTCGTGCTGGAACACGGTAAAACCATGACCGAGAAGGAGATC
GTGGACTATGTGGCCAGCCAGGTTACAACCGCCAAGAAGCTGCGCGGTGGTGTTGTGTTCGTGGACGAGG
TGCCTAAAGGACTGACCGGCAAGTTGGACGCCCGCAAGATCCGCGAGATTCTCATTAAGGCCAAGAAGGG
CGGCAAGATCGCCGTGTAAGAATTCGATATCAAGCTTATCGATAATCAACCTCTGGATTACAAAATTTGT
GAAAGATTGACTGGTATTCTTAACTATGTTGCTCCTTTTACGCTATGTGGATACGCTGCTTTAATGCCTT
TGTATCATGCTATTGCTTCCCGTATGGCTTTCATTTTCTCCTCCTTGTATAAATCCTGGTTGCTGTCTCT
TTATGAGGAGTTGTGGCCCGTTGTCAGGCAACGTGGCGTGGTGTGCACTGTGTTTGCTGACGCAACCCCC
ACTGGTTGGGGCATTGCCACCACCTGTCAGCTCCTTTCCGGGACTTTCGCTTTCCCCCTCCCTATTGCCA
CGGCGGAACTCATCGCCGCCTGCCTTGCCCGCTGCTGGACAGGGGCTCGGCTGTTGGGCACTGACAATTC
CGTGGTGTTGTCGGGGAAATCATCGTCCTTTCCTTGGCTGCTCGCCTATGTTGCCACCTGGATTCTGCGC
GGGACGTCCTTCTGCTACGTCCCTTCGGCCCTCAATCCAGCGGACCTTCCTTCCCGCGGCCTGCTGCCGG
CTCTGCGGCCTCTTCCGCGTCTTCGCCTTCGCCCTCAGACGAGTCGGATCTCCCTTTGGGCCGCCTCCCC
GCATCGATACCGAGCGCTGCTCGAGAGATCTACGGGTGGCATCCCTGTGACCCCTCCCCAGTGCCTCTCC
TGGCCCTGGAAGTTGCCACTCCAGTGCCCACCAGCCTTGTCCTAATAAAATTAAGTTGCATCATTTTGTC
TGACTAGGTGTCCTTCTATAATATTATGGGGTGGAGGGGGGTGGTATGGAGCAAGGGGCAAGTTGGGAAG
ACAACCTGTAGGGCCTGCGGGGTCTATTGGGAACCAAGCTGGAGTGCAGTGGCACAATCTTGGCTCACTG
CAATCTCCGCCTCCTGGGTTCAAGCGATTCTCCTGCCTCAGCCTCCCGAGTTGTTGGGATTCCAGGCATG
CATGACCAGGCTCAGCTAATTTTTGTTTTTTTGGTAGAGACGGGGTTTCACCATATTGGCCAGGCTGGTC
TCCAACTCCTAATCTCAGGTGATCTACCCACCTTGGCCTCCCAAATTGCTGGGATTACAGGCGTGAACCA
CTGCTCCCTTCCCTGTCCTTCTGATTTTGTAGGTAACCACGTGCGGACCGAGCGGCCGCAGGAACCCCTA
GTGATGGAGTTGGCCACTCCCTCTCTGCGCGCTCGCTCGCTCACTGAGGCCGGGCGACCAAAGGTCGCCC
GACGCCCGGGCTTTGCCCGGGCGGCCTCAGTGAGCGAGCGAGCGCGCAGCTGCCTGCAGGGGCGCCTGAT
GCGGTATTTTCTCCTTACGCATCTGTGCGGTATTTCACACCGCATA
[95 nt withheld, positions 4457-4551]
T
[46 nt withheld, positions 4553-4598]
C
[141 nt withheld, positions 4600-4740]
CCTTTGACGTTGGAGTCCACGTTCTTT
[37 nt withheld, positions 4768-4804]
ACTCTATCTCGGGCTATTCTTTTGATTTATAAGGGATTTTGCCGATTTCGGTCTATTGGTTAAAAAATGA
GCTGATTTAACAAAAATTTAACGCGAATTTTAACAAAATATTAACGTTTACAATTTTATGGTGCACTCTC
AGTACAATCTGCTCTGATGCCGCATAGTTAAGCCAGCCCCGACACCCGCCAACACCCGCTGACGCGCCCT
GACGGGCTTGTCTGCTCCCGGCATCCGCTTACAGACAAGCTGTGACCGTCTCCGGGAGCTGCATGTGTCA
GAGGTTTTCACCGTCATCACCGAAACGCGCGAGACGAAAGGGCCTCGTGATACGCCTATTTTTATAGGTT
AATGTCATGATAATAATGGTTTCTTAGACGTCAGGTGGCACTTTTCGGGGAAATGTGCGCGGAACCCCTA
TTTGTTTATTTTTCTAAATACATTCAAATATGTATCCGCTCATGAGACAATAACCCTGATAAATGCTTCA
ATAATATTGAAAAAGGAAGAGTATGAGTATTCAACATTTCCGTGTCGCCCTTATTCCCTTTTTTGCGGCA
TTTTGCCTTCCTGTTTTTGCTCACCCAGAAACGCTGGTGAAAGTAAAAGATGCTGAAGATCAGTTGGGTG
CACGAGTGGGTTACATCGAACTGGATCTCAACAGCGGTAAGATCCTTGAGAGTTTTCGCCCCGAAGAACG
TTTTCCAATGATGAGCACTTTTAAAGTTCTGCTATGTGGCGCGGTATTATCCCGTATTGACGCCGGGCAA
GAGCAACTCGGTCGCCGCATACACTATTCTCAGAATGACTTGGTTGAGTACTCACCAGTCACAGAAAAGC
ATCTTACGGATGGCATGACAGTAAGAGAATTATGCAGTGCTGCCATAACCATGAGTGATAACACTGCGGC
CAACTTACTTCTGACAACGATCGGAGGACCGAAGGAGCTAACCGCTTTTTTGCACAACATGGGGGATCAT
GTAACTCGCCTTGATCGTTGGGAACCGGAGCTGAATGAAGCCATACCAAACGACGAGCGTGACACCACGA
TGCCTGTAGCAATGGCAACAACGTTGCGCAAACTATTAACTGGCGAACTACTTACTCTAGCTTCCCGGCA
ACAATTAATAGACTGGATGGAGGCGGATAAAGTTGCAGGACCACTTCTGCGCTCGGCCCTTCCGGCTGGC
TGGTTTATTGCTGATAAATCTGGAGCCGGTGAGCGTGGGTCTCGCGGTATCATTGCAGCACTGGGGCCAG
ATGGTAAGCCCTCCCGTATCGTAGTTATCTACACGACGGGGAGTCAGGCAACTATGGATGAACGAAATAG
ACAGATCGCTGAGATAGGTGCCTCACTGATTAAGCATTGGTAACTGTCAGACCAAGTTTACTCATATATA
CTTTAGATTGATTTAAAACTTCATTTTTAATTTAAAAGGATCTAGGTGAAGATCCTTTTTGATAATCTCA
TGACCAAAATCCCTTAACGTGAGTTTTCGTTCCACTGAGCGTCAGACCCCGTAGAAAAGATCAAAGGATC
TTCTTGAGATCCTTTTTTTCTGCGCGTAATCTGCTGCTTGCAAACAAAAAAACCACCGCTACCAGCGGTG
GTTTGTTTGCCGGATCAAGAGCTACCAACTCTTTTTCCGAAGGTAACTGGCTTCAGCAGAGCGCAGATAC
CAAATACTGTTCTTCTAGTGTAGCCGTAGTTAGGCCACCACTTCAAGAACTCTGTAGCACCGCCTACATA
CCTCGCTCTGCTAATCCTGTTACCAGTGGCTGCTGCCAGTGGCGATAAGTCGTGTCTTACCGGGTTGGAC
TCAAGACGATAGTTACCGGATAAGGCGCAGCGGTCGGGCTGAACGGGGGGTTCGTGCACACAGCCCAGCT
TGGAGCGAACGACCTACACCGAACTGAGATACCTACAGCGTGAGCTATGAGAAAGCGCCACGCTTCCCGA
AGGGAGAAAGGCGGACAGGTATCCGGTAAGCGGCAGGGTCGGAACAGGAGAGCGCACGAGGGAGCTTCCA
GGGGGAAACGCCTGGTATCTTTATAGTCCTGTCGGGTTTCGCCACCTCTGACTTGAGCGTCGATTTTTGT
GATGCTCGTCAGGGGGGCGGAGCCTATGGAAAAACGCCAGCAACGCGGCCTTTTTACGGTTCCTGGCC
